>Addgene plasmid #147466 | pCIneo-V5-SBP-CeSmg7-G80E_S | depositor full sequence | sequence record 289913 | Full Sequence
TCAATATTGGCCATTAGCCATATTATTCATTGGTTATATAGCATAAATCAATATTGGCTATTGGCCATTG
CATACGTTGTATCTATATCATAATATGTACATTTATATTGGCTCATGTCCAATATGACCGCCATGTTGGC
ATTGATTATTGACTAGTTATTAATAGTAATCAATTACGGGGTCATTAGTTCATAGCCCATATATGGAGTT
CCGCGTTACATAACTTACGGTAAATGGCCCGCCTGGCTGACCGCCCAACGACCCCCGCCCATTGACGTCA
ATAATGACGTATGTTCCCATAGTAACGCCAATAGGGACTTTCCATTGACGTCAATGGGTGGAGTATTTAC
GGTAAACTGCCCACTTGGCAGTACATCAAGTGTATCATATGCCAAGTCCGCCCCCTATTGACGTCAATGA
CGGTAAATGGCCCGCCTGGCATTATGCCCAGTACATGACCTTACGGGACTTTCCTACTTGGCAGTACATC
TACGTATTAGTCATCGCTATTACCATGGTGATGCGGTTTTGGCAGTACACCAATGGGCGTGGATAGCGGT
TTGACTCACGGGGATTTCCAAGTCTCCACCCCATTGACGTCAATGGGAGTTTGTTTTGGCACCAAAATCA
ACGGGACTTTCCAAAATGTCGTAACAACTGCGATCGCCCGCCCCGTTGACGCAAATGGGCGGTAGGCGTG
TACGGTGGGAGGTCTATATAAGCAGAGCTCGTTTAGTGAACCGTCAGATCACTAGAAGCTTTATTGCGGT
AGTTTATCACAGTTAAATTGCTAACGCAGTCAGTGCTTCTGACACAACAGTCTCGAACTTAAGCTGCAGT
GACTCTCTTAAGGTAGCCTTGCAGAAGTTGGTCGTGAGGCACTGGGCAGGTAAGTATCAAGGTTACAAGA
CAGGTTTAAGGAGACCAATAGAAACTGGGCTTGTCGAGACAGAGAAGACTCTTGCGTTTCTGATAGGCAC
CTATTGGTCTTACTGACATCCACTTTGCCTTTCTCTCCACAGGTGTCCACTCCCAGTTCAATTACAGCTC
TTAAGGCTAGAGTACTTAATACGACTCACTATAGGCTAGCAATTGCGGCCACCATGGGTAAGCCTATCCC
TAACCCTCTCCTCGGTCTCGATTCTACGCCCGGAAGCGGTAGCGGTACCATGGACGAGAAGACCACCGGC
TGGGGGGGCGGCCACGTGGTGGAGGGCCTGGCCGGCGAGCTGGAGCAGCTGCGGGCCAGGCTGGAGCACC
ACCCTCAGGGCCAGCGGGAGCCCTCCGGCGGCTGCAAGCCCCTCGAGAATTCACGCGTGGTACCTCTAGA
GTCGACCATGTCGGACGAATGGGAACAGCTTACTGTAGAGTTGAGAAAAATTCCACGTGGCACCGAAGCT
GCACCACAGTATTTGAGACATTTAATGAAAATGTTTGTCGCTGACTTCGAAACTGCTGTATCCAAAAGAT
TCGATGTAAAATTCTGGAATAAACTGAAATCAATGATGGATGAAATAACAAAAGCAATGGAAAATGATCG
ACTTGTTAATCATAATGTTCAAAATCTTGCAATTGAATTTTTGACTGATTTATCACTTCTTGTTCATTAT
CATTATGAAATTCCAAATTATGGAAACGATATCTCAAAACAATTAACATGGACACCAGATGTATTTCTAA
ACAGAAAACCTATCAAGTCGAAAAAGAATAGTCGAGTGTTCATGGCTTATGTTCTGTTAAGAATGGGAGA
TTTAATGAGATATAAGGAGAACTACCCAAAAGCTCAGGAATATTACGAGCAATCATGCCGCATTAATCCA
GCTGATGGAGCTGTCTGGAATCAGCTAGGATTGATATCTTCACTTGGTGCAAAAAACCTGGAAAGTGTCT
ATTTTCATACACGAGCTCTTCATGCCACTATGGAATTCCCAACTGCTTCTGGTGGCTTAACGAATATTTT
CAAAAATTTTGCAAATCGAGATATTTCAAGACCAATGCCTATTAAAGATCTATATTTATCCTGCCTAGGA
AGAATTCATTTCCTTCTAGAAATCGAAGATTCTTCTGTGCACCTACAAAAAATTGGAGAAGAAGCTGCAA
CTTCAAAAGAAATGATTGTTCCTCTAATGTCTGTATATAAACATCTCGAGGACGGAACTGAACTTGAACA
ACGAGCCGTAGAGTATGTCAAAACTATTTGGTGTACGGCCTACCGAAGTCTCCTGAAAACTTTGGATGAT
TATAAGGAGGAATCAAAAAAACTGGCAGATGTTCCACATCTTCTTCATATTCTGGCACTTTTACTCTGTG
CACCTAAACTCCTTCGCGGTATTGAAGACCAAACTGAAGATGAAGTAACATCAATTTGCGAATGGCTTCT
ATGCGCAAATTGTGATGAGAAAATCAAGGATTCTGATGCTTTTGGATATTTTCATTGTCTTCAAAGAATT
CAATATCCACTCACTAGAACTCAATTGGCTCAGAAATTAGTTGAAATAGAGGATGAAGATGAATCTAAAG
ATTCCGATCAATCAACAATACCAGAAGAAGATCAGAAAAGCCTTTCTACAGACACTTCAAGAATTCAAAA
CGAGGATTCGGAACCTGAATCTGAATCTGAATCTTCGGATGAGGAAGTTTTGCAACGTGGCCGTCGGCGT
GGAAGAAATCCGAATCTAGACGAATCAGTCGAAACGGATGAAGATGAATTTTAAGCGGCCGCTTCCCTTT
AGTGAGGGTTAATGCTTCGAGCAGACATGATAAGATACATTGATGAGTTTGGACAAACCACAACTAGAAT
GCAGTGAAAAAAATGCTTTATTTGTGAAATTTGTGATGCTATTGCTTTATTTGTAACCATTATAAGCTGC
AATAAACAAGTTAACAACAACAATTGCATTCATTTTATGTTTCAGGTTCAGGGGGAGATGTGGGAGGTTT
TTTAAAGCAAGTAAAACCTCTACAAATGTGGTAAAATCCGATAAGGATCGATCCGGGCTGGCGTAATAGC
GAAGAGGCCCGCACCGATCGCCCTTCCCAACAGTTGCGCAGCCTGAATGGCGAATGG
[124 nt withheld, positions 3068-3191]
C
[91 nt withheld, positions 3193-3283]
A
[49 nt withheld, positions 3285-3333]
CCTTTGACGTTGGAGTCCACGTTCTTT
[37 nt withheld, positions 3361-3397]
ACCCTATCTCGGTCTATTCTTTTGATTTATAAGGGATTTTGCCGATTTCGGCCTATTGGTTAAAAAATGA
GCTGATTTAACAAAAATTTAACGCGAATTTTAACAAAATATTAACGCTTACAATTTCCTGATGCGGTATT
TTCTCCTTACGCATCTGTGCGGTATTTCACACCGCATACGCGGATCTGCGCAGCACCATGGCCTGAAATA
ACCTCTGAAAGAGGAACTTGGTTAGGTACCTTCTGAGGCGGAAAGAACCAGCTGTGGAATGTGTGTCAGT
TAGGGTGTGGAAAGTCCCCAGGCTCCCCAGCAGGCAGAAGTATGCAAAGCATGCATCTCAATTAGTCAGC
AACCAGGTGTGGAAAGTCCCCAGGCTCCCCAGCAGGCAGAAGTATGCAAAGCATGCATCTCAATTAGTCA
GCAACCATAGTCCCGCCCCTAACTCCGCCCATCCCGCCCCTAACTCCGCCCAGTTCCGCCCATTCTCCGC
CCCATGGCTGACTAATTTTTTTTATTTATGCAGAGGCCGAGGCCGCCTCGGCCTCTGAGCTATTCCAGAA
GTAGTGAGGAGGCTTTTTTGGAGGCCTAGGCTTTTGCAAAAAGCTTGATTCTTCTGACACAACAGTCTCG
AACTTAAGGCTAGAGCCACCATGATTGAACAAGATGGATTGCACGCAGGTTCTCCGGCCGCTTGGGTGGA
GAGGCTATTCGGCTATGACTGGGCACAACAGACAATCGGCTGCTCTGATGCCGCCGTGTTCCGGCTGTCA
GCGCAGGGGCGCCCGGTTCTTTTTGTCAAGACCGACCTGTCCGGTGCCCTGAATGAACTGCAGGACGAGG
CAGCGCGGCTATCGTGGCTGGCCACGACGGGCGTTCCTTGCGCAGCTGTGCTCGACGTTGTCACTGAAGC
GGGAAGGGACTGGCTGCTATTGGGCGAAGTGCCGGGGCAGGATCTCCTGTCATCTCACCTTGCTCCTGCC
GAGAAAGTATCCATCATGGCTGATGCAATGCGGCGGCTGCATACGCTTGATCCGGCTACCTGCCCATTCG
ACCACCAAGCGAAACATCGCATCGAGCGAGCACGTACTCGGATGGAAGCCGGTCTTGTCGATCAGGATGA
TCTGGACGAAGAGCATCAGGGGCTCGCGCCAGCCGAACTGTTCGCCAGGCTCAAGGCGCGCATGCCCGAC
GGCGAGGATCTCGTCGTGACCCATGGCGATGCCTGCTTGCCGAATATCATGGTGGAAAATGGCCGCTTTT
CTGGATTCATCGACTGTGGCCGGCTGGGTGTGGCGGACCGCTATCAGGACATAGCGTTGGCTACCCGTGA
TATTGCTGAAGAGCTTGGCGGCGAATGGGCTGACCGCTTCCTCGTGCTTTACGGTATCGCCGCTCCCGAT
TCGCAGCGCATCGCCTTCTATCGCCTTCTTGACGAGTTCTTCTGAGCGGGACTCTGGGGTTCGAAATGAC
CGACCAAGCGACGCCCAACCTGCCATCACGATGGCCGCAATAAAATATCTTTATTTTCATTACATCTGTG
TGTTGGTTTTTTGTGTGAATCGATAGCGATAAGGATCCGCGTATGGTGCACTCTCAGTACAATCTGCTCT
GATGCCGCATAGTTAAGCCAGCCCCGACACCCGCCAACACCCGCTGACGCGCCCTGACGGGCTTGTCTGC
TCCCGGCATCCGCTTACAGACAAGCTGTGACCGTCTCCGGGAGCTGCATGTGTCAGAGGTTTTCACCGTC
ATCACCGAAACGCGCGAGACGAAAGGGCCTCGTGATACGCCTATTTTTATAGGTTAATGTCATGATAATA
ATGGTTTCTTAGACGTCAGGTGGCACTTTTCGGGGAAATGTGCGCGGAACCCCTATTTGTTTATTTTTCT
AAATACATTCAAATATGTATCCGCTCATGAGACAATAACCCTGATAAATGCTTCAATAATATTGAAAAAG
GAAGAGTATGAGTATTCAACATTTCCGTGTCGCCCTTATTCCCTTTTTTGCGGCATTTTGCCTTCCTGTT
TTTGCTCACCCAGAAACGCTGGTGAAAGTAAAAGATGCTGAAGATCAGTTGGGTGCACGAGTGGGTTACA
TCGAACTGGATCTCAACAGCGGTAAGATCCTTGAGAGTTTTCGCCCCGAAGAACGTTTTCCAATGATGAG
CACTTTTAAAGTTCTGCTATGTGGCGCGGTATTATCCCGTATTGACGCCGGGCAAGAGCAACTCGGTCGC
CGCATACACTATTCTCAGAATGACTTGGTTGAGTACTCACCAGTCACAGAAAAGCATCTTACGGATGGCA
TGACAGTAAGAGAATTATGCAGTGCTGCCATAACCATGAGTGATAACACTGCGGCCAACTTACTTCTGAC
AACGATCGGAGGACCGAAGGAGCTAACCGCTTTTTTGCACAACATGGGGGATCATGTAACTCGCCTTGAT
CGTTGGGAACCGGAGCTGAATGAAGCCATACCAAACGACGAGCGTGACACCACGATGCCTGTAGCAATGG
CAACAACGTTGCGCAAACTATTAACTGGCGAACTACTTACTCTAGCTTCCCGGCAACAATTAATAGACTG
GATGGAGGCGGATAAAGTTGCAGGACCACTTCTGCGCTCGGCCCTTCCGGCTGGCTGGTTTATTGCTGAT
AAATCTGGAGCCGGTGAGCGTGGGTCTCGCGGTATCATTGCAGCACTGGGGCCAGATGGTAAGCCCTCCC
GTATCGTAGTTATCTACACGACGGGGAGTCAGGCAACTATGGATGAACGAAATAGACAGATCGCTGAGAT
AGGTGCCTCACTGATTAAGCATTGGTAACTGTCAGACCAAGTTTACTCATATATACTTTAGATTGATTTA
AAACTTCATTTTTAATTTAAAAGGATCTAGGTGAAGATCCTTTTTGATAATCTCATGACCAAAATCCCTT
AACGTGAGTTTTCGTTCCACTGAGCGTCAGACCCCGTAGAAAAGATCAAAGGATCTTCTTGAGATCCTTT
TTTTCTGCGCGTAATCTGCTGCTTGCAAACAAAAAAACCACCGCTACCAGCGGTGGTTTGTTTGCCGGAT
CAAGAGCTACCAACTCTTTTTCCGAAGGTAACTGGCTTCAGCAGAGCGCAGATACCAAATACTGTTCTTC
TAGTGTAGCCGTAGTTAGGCCACCACTTCAAGAACTCTGTAGCACCGCCTACATACCTCGCTCTGCTAAT
CCTGTTACCAGTGGCTGCTGCCAGTGGCGATAAGTCGTGTCTTACCGGGTTGGACTCAAGACGATAGTTA
CCGGATAAGGCGCAGCGGTCGGGCTGAACGGGGGGTTCGTGCACACAGCCCAGCTTGGAGCGAACGACCT
ACACCGAACTGAGATACCTACAGCGTGAGCTATGAGAAAGCGCCACGCTTCCCGAAGGGAGAAAGGCGGA
CAGGTATCCGGTAAGCGGCAGGGTCGGAACAGGAGAGCGCACGAGGGAGCTTCCAGGGGGAAACGCCTGG
TATCTTTATAGTCCTGTCGGGTTTCGCCACCTCTGACTTGAGCGTCGATTTTTGTGATGCTCGTCAGGGG
GGCGGAGCCTATGGAAAAACGCCAGCAACGCGGCCTTTTTACGGTTCCTGGCCTTTTGCTGGCCTTTTGC
TCACATGGCTCGACAGATCT
Features (pLannotate 1.2.2; 20 found; start..end, strand, type, name):
    140..517     +  enhancer       CMV enhancer: human cytomegalovirus immediate early enhancer
    518..729     +  promoter       CMV promoter: human cytomegalovirus (CMV) immediate early promoter
    890..1022    +  intron         chimeric intron: chimera between introns from human β-globin and immunoglobulin heavy chain genes
   1067..1085    +  promoter       T7 promoter: promoter for bacteriophage T7 RNA polymerase
   1107..1148    +  CDS            V5 tag: epitope tag from simian virus 5
   1170..1283    +  CDS            SBP: streptavidin-binding peptide selected from a peptide library; binds streptavidin with nanomolar affinity (Keefe et al., 2001)
   2726..2743    -  promoter       T3 promoter (fragment): promoter for bacteriophage T3 RNA polymerase
   2761..2882    -  polyA_signal   SV40 poly(A) signal: SV40 polyadenylation signal
   2905..2973    -  CDS            large T antigen (fragment): large T antigen from SV40 (simian virus 40)
   2997..3064    +  CDS            lacZα (fragment): LacZα fragment of β-galactosidase; lacZ fragment
   3068..3496    +  rep_origin     f1 ori (sequence partly withheld): f1 bacteriophage origin of replication; arrow indicates direction of (+) strand synthesis
   3524..3575    -  misc_feature   bom (fragment): basis of mobility region from pBR322
   3640..3997    +  promoter       SV40 promoter: SV40 enhancer and early promoter
   4048..4839    +  CDS            neo: KKA2_KLEPN - Also known as kan, nptII. Experimental evidence at protein level: Swiss-Prot protein existence level 1. Resistance to kanamycin, neomycin, paromomycin, ribostamycin, butirosin and gentamicin B. From Klebsiella pneumoniae.
   4906..4954    +  polyA_signal   poly(A) signal: synthetic polyadenylation signal
   4974..5028    -  misc_feature   bom (fragment): basis of mobility region from pBR322
   5130..5165    -  CDS            rop (fragment): Rop protein, which maintains plasmids at low copy number; rop
   5260..5364    +  promoter       AmpR promoter: bla
   5365..6225    +  CDS            AmpR: β-lactamase; bla; confers resistance to ampicillin, carbenicillin, and related antibiotics
   6396..6984    +  rep_origin     ori: high-copy-number ColE1/pMB1/pBR322/pUC origin of replication
