[The description below was written by a language model from this plasmid's Addgene catalogue record and pLannotate feature annotations shown in this document.]
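Description:
pCIneo-V5-SBP-CeSmg7-G80E_S is a 7,057 nt mammalian expression plasmid built on the pCI-neo backbone. It is designed to produce a tagged point mutant (G80E) of the Caenorhabditis elegans nonsense-mediated mRNA decay factor SMG-7 in cultured mammalian cells. In bacteria it is maintained as a high-copy plasmid through a ColE1/pUC-type origin and selected with ampicillin via the β-lactamase gene. An f1 origin is also present and allows production of single-stranded DNA. For mammalian cells, an SV40 enhancer/early promoter drives a neomycin phosphotransferase cassette ending in a synthetic poly(A) signal, which permits G418 selection of stable transfectants.

The expression unit consists of the human CMV immediate-early enhancer and promoter followed by a chimeric β-globin/immunoglobulin intron, which generally improves expression of the transcript. A T7 promoter lies just upstream of the coding region and could support in vitro transcription. The open reading frame begins with a V5 epitope tag and a streptavidin-binding peptide (SBP), so the fusion protein can be detected by anti-V5 immunoblotting and captured on streptavidin resin. The smg-7 coding sequence itself was not annotated by the automated feature caller. It presumably occupies the unannotated stretch between the SBP tag and the downstream T3 promoter fragment and SV40 polyadenylation signal, placing both tags at the N-terminus. The record notes that the ORF derives from an NCBI reference transcript, and the cloning method is not stated.

The associated publication concerns the 14-3-3-like domains of the SMG5–SMG7 heterodimer. The construct is therefore suited to pull-down and interaction studies that compare mutant and wild-type SMG7, although the record does not state the specific effect of the G80E substitution.
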