Addgene plasmid #147466: pCIneo-V5-SBP-CeSmg7-G80E_S
Purpose: Mammalian Expression of CeSmg7-G80E
Depositing lab: Elisa Izaurralde. Depositing organization: Max Planck Institute for Developmental Biology. Publication: An unusual arrangement of two 14-3-3-like domains in the SMG5-SMG7 heterodimer is required for efficient nonsense-mediated mRNA decay. Jonas S, Weichenrieder O, Izaurralde E. Genes Dev. 2013 Jan 15;27(2):211-25. doi: 10.1101/gad.206672.112. PubMed 23348841.
Backbone
  Vector backbone: pCI-neo
  Vector type: Mammalian Expression
Growth in bacteria
  Bacterial resistance: Ampicillin, 100 μg/mL
  Growth temperature: 37°C
  Growth strain: DH5alpha
  Copy number: High Copy
Gene/Insert
  Gene/Insert name: CeSmg7-G80E
  Species: C. elegans (nematode)
  Entrez Gene: smg-7 (a.k.a. CELE_Y73B6A.4)
  Cloning method: Unknown
Terms and licenses: Academic/Nonprofit Terms; Industry Terms: Not Available to Industry
Depositor comments: ORF extracted from NCBI:_NM_068632.4 Plasmids from this collection were made available to the research community and donated after the lab closed. Please note that the sequence provided by the depositing laboratory may be theoretical/predicted or based on Sanger sequencing results. There may be discrepancies between sequencing results obtained by Addgene and the depositor sequence. If an Addgene verified sequence is not available, please contact before placing your order to request that our lab fully sequence the plasmid.
How to cite: pCIneo-V5-SBP-CeSmg7-G80E_S was a gift from Elisa Izaurralde (Addgene plasmid # 147466 ; http://n2t.net/addgene:147466 ; RRID:Addgene_147466)
